Addgene plasmid #61956: 2MJ8
Purpose: Bacterial expression for structure determination; may not be full ORF
Depositing lab: Cheryl Arrowsmith. Depositing organization: University of Toronto.
Backbone
  Vector backbone: pET28a-MHL
  Backbone manufacturer: Addgene Plasmid 26096
  Vector type: Bacterial Expression
Growth in bacteria
  Bacterial resistance: Kanamycin, 50 μg/mL
  Growth temperature: 37°C
  Growth strain: DH5alpha
  Copy number: Low Copy
Gene/Insert
  Gene/Insert name: CDYL2 (alt name: PDB:2MJ8, 6V2D, 6V3N)
  Species: H. sapiens (human)
  Insert size (bp): 189
  Mutation: See comments
  GenBank ID: gi|116235486
  Entrez Gene: CDYL2 (a.k.a. PCCP1)
  Promoter: T7
  Tag / fusion protein: MHHHHHHSSGRENLYFQG (N terminal on backbone); 6xHis (C terminal on backbone)
  Cloning method: Ligation Independent Cloning
  Sequencing primers: 5′ T7; 3′ T7 Terminal
Terms and licenses: Academic/Nonprofit Terms; Industry Terms: Not Available to Industry
How to cite: 2MJ8 was a gift from Cheryl Arrowsmith (Addgene plasmid # 61956 ; http://n2t.net/addgene:61956 ; RRID:Addgene_61956)
