[The description below was written by a language model from this plasmid's Addgene catalogue record.]
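Description:
2MJ8 is a bacterial expression plasmid built on the pET28a-MHL backbone, a pET28a derivative adapted for ligation-independent cloning and widely used in structural genomics pipelines. It carries kanamycin resistance for selection in E. coli and is recorded as low copy. The record names DH5alpha as the propagation strain. Because expression is driven by the T7 promoter, protein production requires a host that supplies T7 RNA polymerase, although the record does not name an expression strain. No feature table is provided, so details such as the origin of replication, lac operator or terminator are not documented here beyond what the backbone name and the T7 terminator sequencing primer imply.

The insert is a 189 bp fragment of human CDYL2 (chromodomain Y-like protein 2, also known as PCCP1). This encodes only a short segment of the protein rather than the full open reading frame, consistent with the stated purpose of producing a defined domain for structure determination. The plasmid name and alternative names correspond to PDB entries associated with this fragment. The mutation field refers to depositor comments that are not included in the record, so any sequence differences from the reference are not specified.

The backbone contributes an N-terminal hexahistidine tag followed by a TEV protease recognition site, which allows nickel-affinity purification and subsequent tag removal. A C-terminal 6xHis tag is also listed as present on the backbone, but the record does not say whether it is translated in frame with the insert. The construct is intended for recombinant production of the CDYL2 fragment for structural and related biophysical studies.
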