>Addgene plasmid #61956 | 2MJ8 | depositor partial sequence | sequence record 101247 | Insert DNA Sequence
GCTTCTGGGGACCTTTACGAGGTTGAAAGGATTGTAGACAAGAGGAAGAACAAGAAAGGAAAATGGGAGT
ATCTTATCCGATGGAAAGGCTACGGGAGCACCGAGGACACGTGGGAGCCGGAGCACCACCTCTTGCACTG
TGAGGAGTTTATTGATGAATTCAATGGGTTGCACATGTCCAAGGACAAG
