>Addgene plasmid #61956 | 2MJ8 | addgene partial sequence | sequence record 101842 | T7term 5'-GCTAGTTATTGCTCAGCGG-3'
GCGCCATTCGATGGTGTCCGGGATCTCGACGCTCTCCCTTATGCGACTCCTGCATTAGGAAGCAGCCCAG
TAGTAGGTTGAGGCCGTTGAGCACCGCCGCCGCAAGGAATGGTGCATGCAAGGAGATGGCGCCCAACAGT
CCCCCGGCCACGGGGCCTGCCACCATACCCACGCCGAAACAAGCGCTCATGAGCCCGAAGTGGCGAGCCC
GATCTTCCCCATCGGTGATGTCGGCGATATAGGCGCCAGCAACCGCACCTGTGGCGCCGGTGATGCCGGC
CACGATGCGTCCGGCGTAGAGGATCGAGATCTCGATCCCGCGAAATTAATACGACTCACTATAGGGGAAT
TGTGAGCGGATAACAATTCCCCTCTAGAAATAATTTTGTTTAACTTTAAGAAGGAGATATACCATGCATC
ATCATCATCATCACAGCAGCGGCAGAGAAAACTTGTATTTCCAGGGCGCTTCTGGGGACCTTTACGAGGT
TGAAAGGATTGTAGACAAGAGGAAGAACAAGAAAGGAAAATGGGAGTATCTTATCCGATGGAAAGGCTAC
GGGAGCACCGAGGACACGTGGGAGCCGGAGCACCACCTCTTGCACTGTGAGGAGTTTATTGATGAATTCA
ATGGGTTGCACATGTCCAAGGACAAGTGATGACGAAGCTTGCGGCCGCACTCGAGCACCACCACCACCAC
CACTGAGATCCGGCTGC
